>Addgene plasmid #142758 | TFORF1220 | addgene full sequence | sequence record 334728 | Addgene NGS Result
GGCTCCGGTGCCCGTCAGTGGGCAGAGCGCACATCGCCCACAGTCCCCGAGAAGTTGGGGGGAGGGGTCG
GCAATTGAACCGGTGCCTAGAGAAGGTGGCGCGGGGTAAACTGGGAAAGTGATGTCGTGTACTGGCTCCG
CCTTTTTCCCGAGGGTGGGGGAGAACCGTATATAAGTGCAGTAGTCGCCGTGAACGTTCTTTTTCGCAAC
GGGTTTGCCGCCAGAACACAGGTAAGTGCCGTGTGTGGTTCCCGCGGGCCTGGCCTCTTTACGGGTTATG
GCCCTTGCGTGCCTTGAATTACTTCCACCTGGCTGCAGTACGTGATTCTTGATCCCGAGCTTCGGGTTGG
AAGTGGGTGGGAGAGTTCGAGGCCTTGCGCTTAAGGAGCCCCTTCGCCTCGTGCTTGAGTTGAGGCCTGG
CCTGGGCGCTGGGGCCGCCGCGTGCGAATCTGGTGGCACCTTCGCGCCTGTCTCGCTGCTTTCGATAAGT
CTCTAGCCATTTAAAATTTTTGATGACCTGCTGCGACGCTTTTTTTCTGGCAAGATAGTCTTGTAAATGC
GGGCCAAGATCTGCACACTGGTATTTCGGTTTTTGGGGCCGCGGGCGGCGACGGGGCCCGTGCGTCCCAG
CGCACATGTTCGGCGAGGCGGGGCCTGCGAGCGCGGCCACCGAGAATCGGACGGGGGTAGTCTCAAGCTG
GCCGGCCTGCTCTGGTGCCTGGCCTCGCGCCGCCGTGTATCGCCCCGCCCTGGGCGGCAAGGCTGGCCCG
GTCGGCACCAGTTGCGTGAGCGGAAAGATGGCCGCTTCCCGGCCCTGCTGCAGGGAGCTCAAAATGGAGG
ACGCGGCGCTCGGGAGAGCGGGCGGGTGAGTCACCCACACAAAGGAAAAGGGCCTTTCCGTCCTCAGCCG
TCGCTTCATGTGACTCCACGGAGTACCGGGCGCCGTCCAGGCACCTCGATTAGTTCTCGAGCTTTTGGAG
TACGTCGTCTTTAGGTTGGGGGGAGGGGTTTTATGCGATGGAGTTTCCCCACACTGAGTGGGTGGAGACT
GAAGTTAGGCCAGCTTGGCACTTGATGTAATTCTCCTTGGAATTTGCCCTTTTTGAGTTTGGATCTTGGT
TCATTCTCAAGCCTCAGACAGTGGTTCAAAGTTTTTTTCTTCCATTTCAGGTGTCGTGAGGCTAGCACCG
CCACCATGTCAGACAAGCTCAAGGAACGCAAAAGAACCCCCGTTTCTCATAAAGTGATAGAAAAGCGGAG
GAGGGACAGGATCAACCGCTGCTTGAACGAGCTGGGCAAGACAGTGCCCATGGCCTTGGCGAAGCAGAGT
TCCGGGAAGCTGGAGAAGGCGGAGATCCTCGAGATGACCGTTCAGTACCTGAGAGCACTGCACTCCGCTG
ATTTTCCCCGGGGAAGGGAAAAAGAACTTCTAGCGGAGTTTGCCAACTACTTCCACTATGGCTACCACGA
GTGCATGAAGAACCTGGTGCATTACCTCACCACGGTGGAGCGGATGGAGACCAAGGACACGAAGTACGCG
CGCATCCTCGCCTTCTTGCAGTCCAAGGCCCGCCTGGGCGCGGAGCCCGCCTTTCCGCCGCTGGGTTCGC
TCCCGGAGCCGGATTTCTCCTATCAGCTGCACCCTGCGGGGCCCGAATTCGCTGGTCACAGCCCGGGCGA
GGCCGCTGTGTTCCCGCAGGGCTCTGGTGCCGGGCCTTTCCCCTGGCCGCCTGGCGCGGCCCGCAGCCCC
GCGCTGCCCTACCTGCCCAGCGCGCCAGTGCCGCTCGCTAGCCCAGCGCAGCAGCACAGCCCCTTCCTGA
CACCGGTGCAGGGCCTGGACCGGCATTACCTCAACCTGATCGGCCACGCGCACCCCAACGCCCTTAACCT
GCACACGCCCCAGCACCCCCCGGTGCTCTAGTAATGAACTAGTCCGTAACTTGAAAGTATTTCGATTTCT
TGGCTTTATATATCTTGTGGAAAGGACGATGATGGTGTTAACATCGGCCTGACACGCGTTAAGTCGACAA
TCAACCTCTGGATTACAAAATTTGTGAAAGATTGACTGGTATTCTTAACTATGTTGCTCCTTTTACGCTA
TGTGGATACGCTGCTTTAATGCCTTTGTATCATGCTATTGCTTCCCGTATGGCTTTCATTTTCTCCTCCT
TGTATAAATCCTGGTTGCTGTCTCTTTATGAGGAGTTGTGGCCCGTTGTCAGGCAACGTGGCGTGGTGTG
CACTGTGTTTGCTGACGCAACCCCCACTGGTTGGGGCATTGCCACCACCTGTCAGCTCCTTTCCGGGACT
TTCGCTTTCCCCCTCCCTATTGCCACGGCGGAACTCATCGCCGCCTGCCTTGCCCGCTGCTGGACAGGGG
CTCGGCTGTTGGGCACTGACAATTCCGTGGTGTTGTCGGGGAAATCATCGTCCTTTCCTTGGCTGCTCGC
CTGTGTTGCCACCTGGATTCTGCGCGGGACGTCCTTCTGCTACGTCCCTTCGGCCCTCAATCCAGCGGAC
CTTCCTTCCCGCGGCCTGCTGCCGGCTCTGCGGCCTCTTCCGCGTCTTCGCCTTCGCCCTCAGACGAGTC
GGATCTCCCTTTGGGCCGCCTCCCCGCGTCGACTTTAAGACCAATGACTTACAAGGCAGCTGTAGATCTT
AGCCACTTTTTAAAAGAAAAGGGGGGACTGGAAGGGCTAATTCACTCCCAACGAAGACAAGATCTGCTTT
TTGCTTGTACTGGGTCTCTCTGGTTAGACCAGATCTGAGCCTGGGAGCTCTCTGGCTAACTAGGGAACCC
ACTGCTTAAGCCTCAATAAAGCTTGCCTTGAGTGCTTCAAGTAGTGTGTGCCCGTCTGTTGTGTGACTCT
GGTAACTAGAGATCCCTCAGACCCTTTTAGTCAGTGTGGAAAATCTCTAGCAGTACGTATAGTAGTTCAT
GTCATCTTATTATTCAGTATTTATAACTTGCAAAGAAATGAATATCAGAGAGTGAGAGGAACTTGTTTAT
TGCAGCTTATAATGGTTACAAATAAAGCAATAGCATCACAAATTTCACAAATAAAGCATTTTTTTCACTG
CATTCTAGTTGTGGTTTGTCCAAACTCATCAATGTATCTTATCATGTCTGGCTCTAGCTATCCCGCCCCT
AACTCCGCCCATCCCGCCCCTAACTCCGCCCAGTTCCGCCCATTCTCCGCCCCATGGCTGACTAATTTTT
TTTATTTATGCAGAGGCCGAGGCCGCCTCGGCCTCTGAGCTATTCCAGAAGTAGTGAGGAGGCTTTTTTG
GAGGCCTAGGGACGTACCCAATTCGCCCTATAGTGAGTCGTATTACGCGCGCTCACTGGCCGTCGTTTTA
CAACGTCGTGACTGGGAAAACCCTGGCGTTACCCAACTTAATCGCCTTGCAGCACATCCCCCTTTCGCCA
GCTGGCGTAATAGCGAAGAGGCCCGCACCGATCGCCCTTCCCAACAGTTGCGCAGCCTGAATGGCGAATG
GG
[124 nt withheld, positions 3503-3626]
C
[91 nt withheld, positions 3628-3718]
A
[49 nt withheld, positions 3720-3768]
CCTTTGACGTTGGAGTCCACGTTCTTT
[37 nt withheld, positions 3796-3832]
ACCCTATCTCGGTCTATTCTTTTGATTTATAAGGGATTTTGCCGATTTCGGCCTATTGGTTAAAAAATGA
GCTGATTTAACAAAAATTTAACGCGAATTTTAACAAAATATTAACGCTTACAATTTAGGTGGCACTTTTC
GGGGAAATGTGCGCGGAACCCCTATTTGTTTATTTTTCTAAATACATTCAAATATGTATCCGCTCATGAG
ACAATAACCCTGATAAATGCTTCAATAATATTGAAAAAGGAAGAGTATGAGTATTCAACATTTCCGTGTC
GCCCTTATTCCCTTTTTTGCGGCATTTTGCCTTCCTGTTTTTGCTCACCCAGAAACGCTGGTGAAAGTAA
AAGATGCTGAAGATCAGTTGGGTGCACGAGTGGGTTACATCGAACTGGATCTCAACAGCGGTAAGATCCT
TGAGAGTTTTCGCCCCGAAGAACGTTTTCCAATGATGAGCACTTTTAAAGTTCTGCTATGTGGCGCGGTA
TTATCCCGTATTGACGCCGGGCAAGAGCAACTCGGTCGCCGCATACACTATTCTCAGAATGACTTGGTTG
AGTACTCACCAGTCACAGAAAAGCATCTTACGGATGGCATGACAGTAAGAGAATTATGCAGTGCTGCCAT
AACCATGAGTGATAACACTGCGGCCAACTTACTTCTGACAACGATCGGAGGACCGAAGGAGCTAACCGCT
TTTTTGCACAACATGGGGGATCATGTAACTCGCCTTGATCGTTGGGAACCGGAGCTGAATGAAGCCATAC
CAAACGACGAGCGTGACACCACGATGCCTGTAGCAATGGCAACAACGTTGCGCAAACTATTAACTGGCGA
ACTACTTACTCTAGCTTCCCGGCAACAATTAATAGACTGGATGGAGGCGGATAAAGTTGCAGGACCACTT
CTGCGCTCGGCCCTTCCGGCTGGCTGGTTTATTGCTGATAAATCTGGAGCCGGTGAGCGTGGGTCTCGCG
GTATCATTGCAGCACTGGGGCCAGATGGTAAGCCCTCCCGTATCGTAGTTATCTACACGACGGGGAGTCA
GGCAACTATGGATGAACGAAATAGACAGATCGCTGAGATAGGTGCCTCACTGATTAAGCATTGGTAACTG
TCAGACCAAGTTTACTCATATATACTTTAGATTGATTTAAAACTTCATTTTTAATTTAAAAGGATCTAGG
TGAAGATCCTTTTTGATAATCTCATGACCAAAATCCCTTAACGTGAGTTTTCGTTCCACTGAGCGTCAGA
CCCCGTAGAAAAGATCAAAGGATCTTCTTGAGATCCTTTTTTTCTGCGCGTAATCTGCTGCTTGCAAACA
AAAAAACCACCGCTACCAGCGGTGGTTTGTTTGCCGGATCAAGAGCTACCAACTCTTTTTCCGAAGGTAA
CTGGCTTCAGCAGAGCGCAGATACCAAATACTGTTCTTCTAGTGTAGCCGTAGTTAGGCCACCACTTCAA
GAACTCTGTAGCACCGCCTACATACCTCGCTCTGCTAATCCTGTTACCAGTGGCTGCTGCCAGTGGCGAT
AAGTCGTGTCTTACCGGGTTGGACTCAAGACGATAGTTACCGGATAAGGCGCAGCGGTCGGGCTGAACGG
GGGGTTCGTGCACACAGCCCAGCTTGGAGCGAACGACCTACACCGAACTGAGATACCTACAGCGTGAGCT
ATGAGAAAGCGCCACGCTTCCCGAAGGGAGAAAGGCGGACAGGTATCCGGTAAGCGGCAGGGTCGGAACA
GGAGAGCGCACGAGGGAGCTTCCAGGGGGAAACGCCTGGTATCTTTATAGTCCTGTCGGGTTTCGCCACC
TCTGACTTGAGCGTCGATTTTTGTGATGCTCGTCAGGGGGGCGGAGCCTATGGAAAAACGCCAGCAACGC
GGCCTTTTTACGGTTCCTGGCCTTTTGCTGGCCTTTTGCTCACATGTTCTTTCCTGCGTTATCCCCTGAT
TCTGTGGATAACCGTATTACCGCCTTTGAGTGAGCTGATACCGCTCGCCGCAGCCGAACGACCGAGCGCA
GCGAGTCAGTGAGCGAGGAAGCGGAAGAGCGCCCAATACGCAAACCGCCTCTCCCCGCGCGTTGGCCGAT
TCATTAATGCAGCTGGCACGACAGGTTTCCCGACTGGAAAGCGGGCAGTGAGCGCAACGCAATTAATGTG
AGTTAGCTCACTCATTAGGCACCCCAGGCTTTACACTTTATGCTTCCGGCTCGTATGTTGTGTGGAATTG
TGAGCGGATAACAATTTCACACAGGAAACAGCTATGACCATGATTACGCCAAGCGCGCAATTAACCCTCA
CTAAAGGGAACAAAAGCTGGAGCTGCAAGCTTAATGTAGTCTTATGCAATACTCTTGTAGTCTTGCAACA
TGGTAACGATGAGTTAGCAACATGCCTTACAAGGAGAGAAAAAGCACCGTGCATGCCGATTGGTGGAAGT
AAGGTGGTACGATCGTGCCTTATTAGGAAGGCAACAGACGGGTCTGACATGGATTGGACGAACCACTGAA
TTGCCGCATTGCAGAGATATTGTATTTAAGTGCCTAGCTCGATACATAAACGGGTCTCTCTGGTTAGACC
AGATCTGAGCCTGGGAGCTCTCTGGCTAACTAGGGAACCCACTGCTTAAGCCTCAATAAAGCTTGCCTTG
AGTGCTTCAAGTAGTGTGTGCCCGTCTGTTGTGTGACTCTGGTAACTAGAGATCCCTCAGACCCTTTTAG
TCAGTGTGGAAAATCTCTAGCAGTGGCGCCCGAACAGGGACTTGAAAGCGAAAGGGAAACCAGAGGAGCT
CTCTCGACGCAGGACTCGGCTTGCTGAAGCGCGCACGGCAAGAGGCGAGGGGCGGCGACTGGTGAGTACG
CCAAAAATTTTGACTAGCGGAGGCTAGAAGGAGAGAGATGGGTGCGAGAGCGTCAGTATTAAGCGGGGGA
GAATTAGATCGCGATGGGAAAAAATTCGGTTAAGGCCAGGGGGAAAGAAAAAATATAAATTAAAACATAT
AGTATGGGCAAGCAGGGAGCTAGAACGATTCGCAGTTAATCCTGGCCTGTTAGAAACATCAGAAGGCTGT
AGACAAATACTGGGACAGCTACAACCATCCCTTCAGACAGGATCAGAAGAACTTAGATCATTATATAATA
CAGTAGCAACCCTCTATTGTGTGCATCAAAGGATAGAGATAAAAGACACCAAGGAAGCTTTAGACAAGAT
AGAGGAAGAGCAAAACAAAAGTAAGACCACCGCACAGCAAGCGGCCGCTGATCTTCAGACCTGGAGGAGG
AGATATGAGGGACAATTGGAGAAGTGAATTATATAAATATAAAGTAGTAAAAATTGAACCATTAGGAGTA
GCACCCACCAAGGCAAAGAGAAGAGTGGTGCAGAGAGAAAAAAGAGCAGTGGGAATAGGAGCTTTGTTCC
TTGGGTTCTTGGGAGCAGCAGGAAGCACTATGGGCGCAGCGTCAATGACGCTGACGGTACAGGCCAGACA
ATTATTGTCTGGTATAGTGCAGCAGCAGAACAATTTGCTGAGGGCTATTGAGGCGCAACAGCATCTGTTG
CAACTCACAGTCTGGGGCATCAAGCAGCTCCAGGCAAGAATCCTGGCTGTGGAAAGATACCTAAAGGATC
AACAGCTCCTGGGGATTTGGGGTTGCTCTGGAAAACTCATTTGCACCACTGCTGTGCCTTGGAATGCTAG
TTGGAGTAATAAATCTCTGGAACAGATTTGGAATCACACGACCTGGATGGAGTGGGACAGAGAAATTAAC
AATTACACAAGCTTAATACACTCCTTAATTGAAGAATCGCAAAACCAGCAAGAAAAGAATGAACAAGAAT
TATTGGAATTAGATAAATGGGCAAGTTTGTGGAATTGGTTTAACATAACAAATTGGCTGTGGTATATAAA
ATTATTCATAATGATAGTAGGAGGCTTGGTAGGTTTAAGAATAGTTTTTGCTGTACTTTCTATAGTGAAT
AGAGTTAGGCAGGGATATTCACCATTATCGTTTCAGACCCACCTCCCAACCCCGAGGGGACCCATGCATT
GCATCTCAATTAGTCAGCAACCAGGTGTGGAAAGTCCCCAGGCTCCCCAGCAGGCAGAAGTATGCAAAGC
ATGCGTCTCAATTAGTCAGCAACCATAGTCCCGCCCCTAACTCCGCCCATCCCGCCCCTAACTCCGCCCA
GTTCCGCCCATTCTCCGCCCCATGGCTGACTAATTTTTTTTATTTATGCAGAGGCCGAGGCCGCCTCGGC
CTCTGAGCTATTCCAGAAGTAGTGAGGAGGCTTTTTTGGAGGCCTAGGCTTTTGCAAAAAGCTTTCTAGA
GGTACCACCGGAGCTTACCATGACCGAGTACAAGCCCACGGTGCGCCTCGCCACCCGCGACGACGTCCCC
AGGGCCGTACGCACCCTCGCCGCCGCGTTCGCCGACTACCCCGCCACGCGCCACACCGTCGATCCGGACC
GCCACATCGAGCGGGTCACCGAGCTGCAAGAACTCTTCCTCACGCGCGTCGGGCTCGACATCGGCAAGGT
GTGGGTCGCGGACGACGGCGCCGCCGTGGCGGTCTGGACCACGCCGGAGAGCGTCGAAGCGGGGGCGGTG
TTCGCCGAGATCGGCCCGCGCATGGCCGAGTTGAGCGGTTCCCGGCTGGCCGCGCAGCAACAGATGGAAG
GCCTCCTGGCGCCGCACCGGCCCAAGGAGCCCGCGTGGTTCCTGGCCACCGTCGGCGTCTCGCCCGACCA
CCAGGGCAAGGGTCTGGGCAGCGCCGTCGTGCTCCCCGGAGTGGAGGCGGCCGAGCGCGCCGGGGTGCCC
GCCTTCCTGGAGACCTCCGCGCCCCGCAACCTCCCCTTCTACGAGCGGCTCGGCTTCACCGTCACCGCCG
ACGTCGAGGTGCCCGAAGGACCGCGCACCTGGTGCATGACCCGCAAGCCCGGTGCCAGTTAACGAATTCT
AGATCTTGAGACAAATGGCAGTATTCATCCACAATTTTAAAAGAAAAGGGGGGATTGGGGGGTACAGTGC
AGGGGAAAGAATAGTAGACATAATAGCAACAGACATACAAACTAAAGAATTACAAAAACAAATTACAAAA
ATTCAAAATTTTCGGGTTTATTACAGGGACAGCAGAGATCCACTTTGGCGCCGGCTCGAGGCCTGCAGGT
GCAAAGATGGATAAAGTTTTAAACAGAGAGGAATCTTTGCAGCTAATGGACCTTCTAGGTCTTGAAAGGA
GTGGGAATT
Features (pLannotate 1.2.2; 31 found; start..end, strand, type, name):
      1..1179    +  promoter       EF-1α promoter: strong constitutive promoter for human elongation factor EF-1α
   1196..1918    +  CDS            Helt: HELT_MOUSE - Also known as Hesl, Mgn. Experimental evidence at protein level: Swiss-Prot protein existence level 1. Transcriptional repressor which binds preferentially to the canonical E box sequence 5'-CACGCG-3'. Required for the development of GABAergic neurons. From Mus musculus (Mouse).
   1934..1987    +  promoter       U6 promoter (fragment): RNA polymerase III promoter for human U6 snRNA
   2029..2617    +  misc_feature   WPRE: woodchuck hepatitis virus posttranscriptional regulatory element
   2668..2687    +  misc_feature   cPPT/CTS (fragment): central polypurine tract and central termination sequence of HIV-1
   2689..2922    +  LTR            3' LTR (ΔU3): self-inactivating 3' long terminal repeat (LTR) from HIV-1
   3000..3121    +  polyA_signal   SV40 poly(A) signal: SV40 polyadenylation signal
   3161..3296    +  rep_origin     SV40 ori: SV40 origin of replication
   3317..3335    -  promoter       T7 promoter: promoter for bacteriophage T7 RNA polymerase
   3343..3498    +  CDS            lacZα (fragment): LacZα fragment of β-galactosidase; lacZ fragment
   3503..3931    +  rep_origin     f1 ori (sequence partly withheld): f1 bacteriophage origin of replication; arrow indicates direction of (+) strand synthesis
   3984..4088    +  promoter       AmpR promoter: bla
   4089..4949    +  CDS            AmpR: β-lactamase; bla; confers resistance to ampicillin, carbenicillin, and related antibiotics
   5120..5708    +  rep_origin     ori: high-copy-number ColE1/pMB1/pBR322/pUC origin of replication
   5891..5983    +  CDS            lacI (fragment): lac repressor; lacI; The lac repressor binds to the lac operator to inhibit transcription in E. coli. This inhibition can be relieved by adding lactose or isopropyl-β-D-thiogalactopyranoside (IPTG).
   5996..6017    +  protein_bind   CAP binding site: CAP binding activates transcription in the presence of cAMP. E. coli catabolite activator protein
   6032..6062    +  promoter       lac promoter: promoter for the E. coli lac operon
   6070..6086    +  protein_bind   lac operator: The lac repressor binds to the lac operator to inhibit transcription in E. coli. This inhibition can be relieved by adding lactose or isopropyl-β-D-thiogalactopyranoside (IPTG). lac repressor encoded by lacI
   6131..6149    +  promoter       T3 promoter: promoter for bacteriophage T3 RNA polymerase
   6177..6403    +  promoter       RSV promoter: Rous sarcoma virus enhancer/promoter
   6404..6584    +  LTR            5' LTR (truncated): truncated 5' long terminal repeat (LTR) from HIV-1
   6631..6756    +  misc_feature   HIV-1 Ψ: packaging signal of human immunodeficiency virus type 1
   6740..7103    +  CDS            HIV-1 gag (fragment): gag protein from human immunodeficiency virus 1; gag
   7249..7482    +  misc_feature   RRE: The Rev response element (RRE) of HIV-1 allows for Rev-dependent mRNA export from the nucleus to the cytoplasm.
   7859..7885    +  CDS            Rev (fragment): human immunodeficiency virus 1 (HIV-1) Rev protein; rev; enhances nuclear export of unspliced and incompletely spliced viral mRNAs
   7892..7915    +  promoter       SV40 promoter (fragment): SV40 early promoter
   7916..7987    +  promoter       SV40 promoter (fragment): SV40 enhancer and early promoter
   8011..8146    +  rep_origin     SV40 ori: SV40 origin of replication
   8192..8788    +  CDS            PuroR (fragment): puromycin N-acetyltransferase; pac from Streptomyces; confers resistance to puromycin
   8837..8954    +  misc_feature   cPPT/CTS: central polypurine tract and central termination sequence of HIV-1
   9019..9085    +  CDS            small t antigen (fragment): SV40 (simian virus 40) small t antigen
