[The description below was written by a language model from this plasmid's Addgene catalogue record and pLannotate feature annotations shown in this document.]
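Description:
TFORF1220 is a third-generation-style, self-inactivating lentiviral expression plasmid built on the pLX_TRC317 backbone and carrying the human transcription factor HELT, a bHLH protein also known as HESL or bHLHb44. It belongs to a barcoded transcription factor ORF collection in which each ORF is paired with a unique 24-bp barcode, so that the factor present in a given cell can be identified in pooled overexpression screens. In bacteria the plasmid is maintained through a high-copy ColE1/pUC-type origin and selected with ampicillin via β-lactamase. An f1 origin and remnants of lac and T7/T3 cloning-vector sequence are also present. The depositor notes that the plasmid can recombine, a common concern with LTR-containing vectors.

The viral genome is transcribed from an RSV promoter fused to a truncated HIV-1 5' LTR. This is followed by the Ψ packaging signal with a gag fragment, the RRE for Rev-dependent nuclear export, and a cPPT/CTS that aids nuclear import. Within the provirus, an SV40 early promoter drives puromycin N-acetyltransferase for selection of transduced mammalian cells. A full-length EF-1α promoter drives the HELT ORF, which was synthesized. The annotation software matched this ORF to the mouse Helt protein by homology, although the catalogue lists the insert as human. Downstream lie a WPRE, which enhances transcript stability and expression, and the ΔU3 3' LTR, which inactivates the LTR promoter after integration. An SV40 poly(A) signal follows outside the provirus. The barcode is not annotated in the feature table. A short U6 promoter fragment sits between the ORF and the WPRE, but the record does not say what it is for.
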