Addgene plasmid #142758: TFORF1220
Purpose: Lentiviral vector for overexpressing transcription factor ORFs with unique 24-bp barcodes. Barcodes facilitate identification of transcription factors in pooled screens.
Depositing lab: Feng Zhang. Depositing organization: Broad Institute. Publication: A transcription factor atlas of directed differentiation. Joung J, Ma S, Tay T, Geiger-Schuller KR, Kirchgatterer PC, Verdine VK, Guo B, Arias-Garcia MA, Allen WE, Singh A, Kuksenko O, Abudayyeh OO, Gootenberg JS, Fu Z, Macrae RK, Buenrostro JD, Regev A, Zhang F. Cell. 2023 Jan 5;186(1):209-229.e26. doi: 10.1016/j.cell.2022.11.026. PubMed 36608654.
Backbone
  Vector backbone: pLX_TRC317
  Backbone manufacturer: Broad Institute Genetic Perturbation Platform
  Backbone size w/o insert (bp): 8264
  Vector type: Mammalian Expression, Lentiviral
  Selectable markers: Puromycin
Growth in bacteria
  Bacterial resistance: Ampicillin, 100 μg/mL
  Growth temperature: 37°C
  Growth strain: NEB Stable
  Copy number: High Copy
Gene/Insert
  Gene/Insert name: HELT
  Species: H. sapiens (human)
  Insert size (bp): 827
  Entrez Gene: HELT (a.k.a. HCM1228, HESL, Mgn, bHLHb44)
  Promoter: EF1a
  Cloning method: Unknown
  Sequencing primers: 5′ GGGTGGAGACTGAAGTTAGGCCAG; 3′ CACATAGCGTAAAAGGAGCAACATAG
Terms and licenses: Academic/Nonprofit Terms; Industry Terms: Not Available to Industry
Depositor comments: NM_001300782,ENST00000505610 . The transcription factor ORF portion of this plasmid was synthesized by Genewiz. Please test multiple small colonies in case of plasmid recombination. To make this collection available in a timely manner, a portion of this collection was not fully sequenced by Addgene. If an Addgene verified full plasmid sequence is not available, please contact us prior to placing an order to request the full sequence.
How to cite: TFORF1220 was a gift from Feng Zhang (Addgene plasmid # 142758 ; http://n2t.net/addgene:142758 ; RRID:Addgene_142758)
