>Addgene plasmid #142758 | TFORF1220 | depositor partial sequence | sequence record 280412 | Insert
ACCGCCACCATGTCAGACAAGCTCAAGGAACGCAAAAGAACCCCCGTTTCTCATAAAGTGATAGAAAAGC
GGAGGAGGGACAGGATCAACCGCTGCTTGAACGAGCTGGGCAAGACAGTGCCCATGGCCTTGGCGAAGCA
GAGTTCCGGGAAGCTGGAGAAGGCGGAGATCCTCGAGATGACCGTTCAGTACCTGAGAGCACTGCACTCC
GCTGATTTTCCCCGGGGAAGGGAAAAAGAACTTCTAGCGGAGTTTGCCAACTACTTCCACTATGGCTACC
ACGAGTGCATGAAGAACCTGGTGCATTACCTCACCACGGTGGAGCGGATGGAGACCAAGGACACGAAGTA
CGCGCGCATCCTCGCCTTCTTGCAGTCCAAGGCCCGCCTGGGCGCGGAGCCCGCCTTTCCGCCGCTGGGT
TCGCTCCCGGAGCCGGATTTCTCCTATCAGCTGCACCCTGCGGGGCCCGAATTCGCTGGTCACAGCCCGG
GCGAGGCCGCTGTGTTCCCGCAGGGCTCTGGTGCCGGGCCTTTCCCCTGGCCGCCTGGCGCGGCCCGCAG
CCCCGCGCTGCCCTACCTGCCCAGCGCGCCAGTGCCGCTCGCTAGCCCAGCGCAGCAGCACAGCCCCTTC
CTGACACCGGTGCAGGGCCTGGACCGGCATTACCTCAACCTGATCGGCCACGCGCACCCCAACGCCCTTA
ACCTGCACACGCCCCAGCACCCCCCGGTGCTCTAGTAATGAACTAGTCCGTAACTTGAAAGTATTTCGAT
TTCTTGGCTTTATATATCTTGTGGAAAGGACGATGATGGTGTTAACATCGGCCTGAC
