>Addgene plasmid #142758 | TFORF1220 | depositor partial sequence | sequence record 280413 | Barcode
TGATGGTGTTAACATCGGCCTGAC
